Addgene plasmid #70416: R777-E132 Hs.MET-nostop
Purpose: Gateway ORF clone of human MET [NM_000245.2] without stop codon (for C-terminal fusions)
Depositing lab: Dominic Esposito. Depositing organization: National Cancer Institute (NCI).
Backbone
  Vector backbone: pDonor-255
  Backbone size w/o insert (bp): 2693
  Vector type: Gateway Entry Clone
Growth in bacteria
  Bacterial resistance: Spectinomycin, 50 μg/mL
  Growth temperature: 37°C
  Growth strain: DH10B
  Copy number: High Copy
Gene/Insert
  Gene/Insert name: MET (alt name: NM_000245.2)
  Species: H. sapiens (human)
  Insert size (bp): 4170
  Entrez Gene: MET (a.k.a. AUTS9, DA11, DFNB97, HGFR, RCCP2, c-Met)
  Cloning method: Gateway Cloning
  Sequencing primers: 5′ M13F 23-mer (5'-CCCAGTCACGACGTTGTAAAACG); 3′ attLR 23-mer (5'-TAACATCAGAGATTTTGAGACAC)
Terms and licenses: Academic/Nonprofit Terms; Industry Terms: Not Available to Industry
How to cite: R777-E132 Hs.MET-nostop was a gift from Dominic Esposito (Addgene plasmid # 70416 ; http://n2t.net/addgene:70416 ; RRID:Addgene_70416)
