[The description below was written by a language model from this plasmid's Addgene catalogue record and pLannotate feature annotations shown in this document.]
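Description:
R777-E132 Hs.MET-nostop is a Gateway entry clone built on the pDonor-255 backbone that carries the full-length human MET open reading frame (reference transcript NM_000245.2), encoding the c-Met/hepatocyte growth factor receptor tyrosine kinase. The roughly 4.2 kb insert sits in a backbone of about 2.7 kb, giving a plasmid of about 6.9 kb. It is propagated in E. coli from a high-copy ColE1/pUC-type origin and selected with spectinomycin through an aadA aminoglycoside adenylyltransferase gene (SmR). The short Pc integron promoter and gentamicin acetyltransferase fragments annotated just upstream of this gene look like remnants of the integron-derived resistance cassette, and the small lacZα and lacI fragments are likewise backbone leftovers rather than functional elements. rrnB T1 and T2 terminators lie upstream of the cloning region, where they typically insulate the insert from read-through transcription.

The MET coding sequence is flanked by attL recombination sites, which the automated annotation calls attL3 on the 5′ side and a partial attL2 on the 3′ side. These sites allow transfer of the ORF into attR-containing destination vectors by an LR Clonase reaction. No promoter driving MET is annotated, as expected for an entry clone, so expression depends entirely on the destination vector chosen. The native stop codon has been omitted, so the ORF can read through the downstream recombination site into a C-terminal tag, reporter or other fusion partner supplied by the destination vector. A destination vector lacking an in-frame C-terminal element with its own stop codon would not be a suitable partner. The clone serves as a source of human MET for building C-terminally fused expression constructs.
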