Features (pLannotate 1.2.2; 11 found; start..end, strand, type, name):
     18..54      -  CDS            lacZα (fragment): LacZα fragment of β-galactosidase; lacZ fragment
     85..180     +  protein_bind   attL3: mutant version of attL; recombination site for the Gateway® LR reaction LR Clonase™
    186..4355    +  CDS            MET: MET_HUMAN - Experimental evidence at protein level: Swiss-Prot protein existence level 1. (Microbial infection) Acts as a receptor for Listeria monocytogenes internalin InlB, mediating entry of the pathogen into cells. From Homo sapiens (Human).
   4360..4453    -  protein_bind   attL2 (fragment): mutant version of attL; recombination site for the Gateway® LR reaction LR Clonase™
   4568..4591    +  promoter       Pc promoter (fragment): intI1 (promoter lies within the coding sequence); class 1 integron promoter
   4767..4823    +  CDS            GmR (fragment): gentamycin acetyltransferase; aacC1; confers resistance to gentamycin
   4830..5621    +  CDS            SmR: aminoglycoside adenylyltransferase (Murphy, 1985); aadA; confers resistance to spectinomycin and streptomycin
   5714..6302    +  rep_origin     ori: high-copy-number ColE1/pMB1/pBR322/pUC origin of replication
   6485..6577    +  CDS            lacI (fragment): lac repressor; lacI; The lac repressor binds to the lac operator to inhibit transcription in E. coli. This inhibition can be relieved by adding lactose or isopropyl-β-D-thiogalactopyranoside (IPTG).
   6632..6659    -  terminator     rrnB T2 terminator: transcription terminator T2 from the E. coli rrnB gene
   6791..6834    +  terminator     rrnB T1 terminator: Escherichia coli rrnB; transcription terminator T1 from the E. coli rrnB gene
>Addgene plasmid #70416 | R777-E132 Hs.MET-nostop | depositor full sequence | sequence record 125865 | Full Sequence
TTAACGCTAGCATGGATGTTTTCCCAGTCACGACGTTGTAAAACGACGGCCAGTCTTAAAATTCGAGCTC
GGTCCGAGGATCCGAAATAATGATTTTATTTTGACTGATAGTGACCTGTTCGTTGCAACAAATTGATAAG
CAATGCTTTTTTATAATGCCAACTTTGTACAAAAAAGTTGGCACCATGAAGGCCCCCGCTGTGCTTGCAC
CTGGCATCCTCGTGCTCCTGTTTACCTTGGTGCAGAGGAGCAATGGGGAGTGTAAAGAGGCACTAGCAAA
GTCCGAGATGAATGTGAATATGAAGTATCAGCTTCCCAACTTCACCGCGGAAACACCCATCCAGAATGTC
ATTCTACATGAGCATCACATTTTCCTTGGTGCCACTAACTACATTTATGTTTTAAATGAGGAAGACCTTC
AGAAGGTTGCTGAGTACAAGACTGGGCCTGTGCTGGAACACCCAGATTGTTTCCCATGTCAGGACTGCAG
CAGCAAAGCCAATTTATCAGGAGGTGTTTGGAAAGATAACATCAACATGGCTCTAGTTGTCGACACCTAC
TATGATGATCAACTCATTAGCTGTGGCAGCGTCAACAGAGGGACCTGCCAGCGACATGTCTTTCCCCACA
ATCATACTGCTGACATACAGTCGGAGGTTCACTGCATATTCTCCCCACAGATAGAAGAGCCCAGCCAGTG
TCCTGACTGTGTGGTGAGCGCCCTGGGAGCCAAAGTCCTTTCATCTGTAAAGGACCGGTTCATCAACTTC
TTTGTAGGCAATACCATAAATTCTTCTTATTTCCCAGATCATCCATTGCATTCGATATCAGTGAGAAGGC
TAAAGGAAACGAAAGATGGTTTTATGTTTTTGACGGACCAGTCCTACATTGATGTTTTACCTGAGTTCAG
AGATTCTTACCCCATTAAGTATGTCCATGCCTTTGAAAGCAACAATTTTATTTACTTCTTGACGGTCCAA
AGGGAAACTCTAGATGCTCAGACTTTTCACACAAGAATAATCAGGTTCTGTTCCATAAACTCTGGATTGC
ATTCCTACATGGAAATGCCTCTGGAGTGTATTCTCACAGAAAAGAGAAAAAAGAGATCCACAAAGAAGGA
AGTGTTTAATATACTTCAGGCTGCGTATGTCAGCAAGCCTGGGGCCCAGCTTGCTAGACAAATAGGAGCC
AGCCTGAATGATGACATTCTTTTCGGGGTGTTCGCACAAAGCAAGCCAGATTCTGCCGAACCAATGGATC
GATCTGCCATGTGTGCATTCCCTATCAAATATGTCAACGACTTCTTCAACAAGATCGTCAACAAAAACAA
TGTGAGATGTCTCCAGCATTTTTACGGACCCAATCATGAGCACTGCTTTAATAGGACACTTCTGAGAAAT
TCATCAGGCTGTGAAGCGCGCCGTGATGAATATCGAACAGAGTTTACCACAGCTTTGCAGCGCGTTGACT
TATTCATGGGTCAATTCAGCGAAGTCCTCTTAACATCTATATCCACCTTCATTAAAGGAGACCTCACCAT
AGCTAATCTTGGGACATCAGAGGGTCGCTTCATGCAGGTTGTGGTTTCTCGATCAGGACCATCAACCCCT
CATGTGAATTTTCTCCTGGACTCCCATCCAGTGTCTCCAGAAGTGATTGTGGAGCATACATTAAACCAAA
ATGGCTACACACTGGTTATCACTGGGAAGAAGATCACGAAGATCCCATTGAATGGCTTGGGCTGCAGACA
TTTCCAGTCCTGCAGTCAATGCCTCTCTGCCCCACCCTTTGTTCAGTGTGGCTGGTGCCACGACAAATGT
GTGCGATCGGAGGAATGCCTGAGCGGGACATGGACTCAACAGATCTGTCTGCCTGCAATCTACAAGGTTT
TCCCAAATAGTGCACCCCTTGAAGGAGGGACAAGGCTGACCATATGTGGCTGGGACTTTGGATTTCGGAG
GAATAATAAATTTGATTTAAAGAAAACTAGAGTTCTCCTTGGAAATGAGAGCTGCACCTTGACTTTAAGT
GAGAGCACGATGAATACATTGAAATGCACAGTTGGTCCTGCCATGAATAAGCATTTCAATATGTCCATAA
TTATTTCAAATGGCCACGGGACAACACAATACAGTACATTCTCCTATGTGGATCCTGTAATAACAAGTAT
TTCGCCGAAATACGGTCCTATGGCTGGTGGCACTTTACTTACTTTAACTGGAAATTACCTAAACAGTGGG
AATTCTAGACACATTTCAATTGGTGGAAAAACATGTACTTTAAAAAGTGTGTCAAACAGTATTCTTGAAT
GTTATACCCCAGCCCAAACCATTTCAACTGAGTTTGCTGTTAAATTGAAAATTGACTTAGCCAACCGAGA
GACAAGCATCTTCAGTTACCGTGAAGATCCCATTGTCTATGAAATTCATCCAACCAAATCTTTTATTAGT
GGTGGGAGCACAATAACAGGTGTTGGGAAAAACCTGAATTCAGTTAGTGTCCCGAGAATGGTCATAAATG
TGCATGAAGCAGGAAGGAACTTTACAGTGGCATGTCAACATCGCTCTAATTCAGAGATAATCTGTTGTAC
CACTCCTTCCCTGCAACAGCTGAATCTGCAACTCCCCCTGAAAACCAAAGCCTTTTTCATGTTAGATGGG
ATCCTTTCCAAATACTTTGATCTCATTTATGTACATAATCCTGTGTTTAAGCCTTTTGAAAAGCCAGTGA
TGATCTCAATGGGCAATGAAAATGTACTGGAAATTAAGGGAAATGATATTGACCCTGAAGCAGTTAAAGG
TGAAGTGTTAAAAGTTGGAAATAAGAGCTGTGAGAATATACACTTACATTCTGAAGCCGTTTTATGCACG
GTCCCCAATGACCTGCTGAAATTGAACAGCGAGCTAAATATAGAGTGGAAGCAAGCAATTTCTTCAACCG
TCCTTGGAAAAGTAATAGTTCAACCAGATCAGAATTTCACAGGATTGATTGCTGGTGTTGTCTCAATATC
AACAGCACTGTTATTACTACTTGGGTTTTTCCTGTGGCTGAAAAAGAGAAAGCAAATTAAAGATCTGGGC
AGTGAATTAGTTCGCTACGATGCAAGAGTACACACTCCTCATTTGGATAGGCTTGTAAGTGCCCGAAGTG
TAAGCCCAACTACAGAAATGGTTTCAAATGAATCTGTAGACTACCGAGCTACTTTTCCAGAAGATCAGTT
TCCTAATTCATCTCAGAACGGTTCATGCCGACAAGTGCAGTATCCTCTGACAGACATGTCCCCCATCCTA
ACTAGTGGGGACTCTGATATATCCAGTCCATTACTGCAAAATACTGTCCACATTGACCTCAGTGCTCTAA
ATCCAGAGCTGGTCCAGGCAGTGCAGCATGTAGTGATTGGGCCCAGTAGCCTGATTGTGCATTTCAATGA
AGTCATAGGAAGAGGGCATTTTGGTTGTGTATATCATGGGACTTTGTTGGACAATGATGGCAAGAAAATT
CACTGTGCTGTGAAATCCTTGAACAGAATCACTGACATAGGAGAAGTTTCCCAATTTCTGACCGAGGGAA
TCATCATGAAAGATTTTAGTCATCCCAATGTCCTCTCGCTCCTGGGAATCTGCCTGCGAAGTGAAGGGTC
TCCGCTGGTGGTCCTACCATACATGAAACATGGAGATCTTCGAAATTTCATTCGAAATGAGACTCATAAT
CCAACTGTAAAAGATCTTATTGGCTTTGGTCTTCAAGTAGCCAAAGGCATGAAATATCTTGCAAGCAAAA
AGTTTGTCCACAGAGACTTGGCTGCAAGAAACTGTATGCTGGATGAAAAATTCACAGTCAAGGTTGCTGA
TTTTGGTCTTGCCAGAGACATGTATGATAAAGAATACTATAGTGTACACAACAAAACAGGTGCAAAGCTG
CCAGTGAAGTGGATGGCTTTGGAAAGTCTGCAAACTCAAAAGTTTACCACCAAGTCAGATGTGTGGTCCT
TTGGCGTGCTCCTCTGGGAGCTGATGACAAGAGGAGCCCCACCTTATCCTGACGTAAACACCTTTGATAT
AACTGTTTACTTGTTGCAAGGGAGAAGACTCCTACAACCCGAATACTGCCCAGACCCCTTATATGAAGTA
ATGCTAAAATGCTGGCACCCTAAAGCCGAAATGCGCCCATCCTTTTCTGAACTGGTGTCCCGGATATCAG
CGATCTTCTCTACTTTCATTGGGGAGCACTATGTCCATGTGAACGCTACTTATGTGAACGTAAAATGTGT
CGCTCCGTATCCTTCTCTGTTGTCATCAGAAGATAACGCTGATGATGAGGTGGACACACGACCAGCCTCC
TTCTGGGAGACATCATCAACTTTCTTGTACAAAGTTGGCATTATAGGAAAGCATTGCTTATCAATTTGTT
GCAACGAACAGGTCACTATCAGTCAAAATAAAATCATTATTTGCATGCAAGCTTAGATCCTCTAGACCAG
CCAGGACAGAAATGCCTCGACTTCGCTGCTACCCAAGGTTGCCGGGTGACGCACACCGTGGAAACGGATG
AAGGCACGAACCCAGTGGACATAAGCCTGTTCGGTTCGTAAGCTGTAATGCAAGTAGCGTATGCGCTCAC
GCAACTGGTCCAGAACCTTGACCGAACGCAGCGGTGGTAACGGCGCAGTGGCGGTTTTCATGGCTTGTTA
TGACTGTTTTTTTGGGGTACAGTCTATGCCTCGGGCATCCAAGCAGCAAGCGCGTTACGCCGTGGGTCGA
TGTTTGATGTTATGGAGCAGCAACGATGTTACGCAGCAGGGCAGTCGCCCTAAAACAAAGTTAAACATTA
TGAGGGAAGCGGTGATCGCCGAAGTATCGACTCAACTATCAGAGGTAGTTGGCGTCATCGAGCGCCATCT
CGAACCGACGTTGCTGGCCGTACATTTGTACGGCTCCGCAGTGGATGGCGGCCTGAAGCCACACAGTGAT
ATTGATTTGCTGGTTACGGTGACCGTAAGGCTTGATGAAACAACGCGGCGAGCTTTGATCAACGACCTTT
TGGAAACTTCGGCTTCCCCTGGAGAGAGCGAGATTCTCCGCGCTGTAGAAGTCACCATTGTTGTGCACGA
CGACATCATTCCGTGGCGTTATCCAGCTAAGCGCGAACTGCAATTTGGAGAATGGCAGCGCAATGACATT
CTTGCAGGTATCTTCGAGCCAGCCACGATCGACATTGATCTGGCTATCTTGCTGACAAAAGCAAGAGAAC
ATAGCGTTGCCTTGGTAGGTCCAGCGGCGGAGGAACTCTTTGATCCGGTTCCTGAACAGGATCTATTTGA
GGCGCTAAATGAAACCTTAACGCTATGGAACTCGCCGCCCGACTGGGCTGGCGATGAGCGAAATGTAGTG
CTTACGTTGTCCCGCATTTGGTACAGCGCAGTAACCGGCAAAATCGCGCCGAAGGATGTCGCTGCCGACT
GGGCAATGGAGCGCCTGCCGGCCCAGTATCAGCCCGTCATACTTGAAGCTAGACAGGCTTATCTTGGACA
AGAAGAAGATCGCTTGGCCTCGCGCGCAGATCAGTTGGAAGAATTTGTCCACTACGTGAAAGGCGAGATC
ACCAAGGTAGTCGGCAAATAACCCTCGAGCCACCCATGACCAAAATCCCTTAACGTGAGTTACGCGTCGT
TCCACTGAGCGTCAGACCCCGTAGAAAAGATCAAAGGATCTTCTTGAGATCCTTTTTTTCTGCGCGTAAT
CTGCTGCTTGCAAACAAAAAAACCACCGCTACCAGCGGTGGTTTGTTTGCCGGATCAAGAGCTACCAACT
CTTTTTCCGAAGGTAACTGGCTTCAGCAGAGCGCAGATACCAAATACTGTCCTTCTAGTGTAGCCGTAGT
TAGGCCACCACTTCAAGAACTCTGTAGCACCGCCTACATACCTCGCTCTGCTAATCCTGTTACCAGTGGC
TGCTGCCAGTGGCGATAAGTCGTGTCTTACCGGGTTGGACTCAAGACGATAGTTACCGGATAAGGCGCAG
CGGTCGGGCTGAACGGGGGGTTCGTGCACACAGCCCAGCTTGGAGCGAACGACCTACACCGAACTGAGAT
ACCTACAGCGTGAGCATTGAGAAAGCGCCACGCTTCCCGAAGGGAGAAAGGCGGACAGGTATCCGGTAAG
CGGCAGGGTCGGAACAGGAGAGCGCACGAGGGAGCTTCCAGGGGGAAACGCCTGGTATCTTTATAGTCCT
GTCGGGTTTCGCCACCTCTGACTTGAGCGTCGATTTTTGTGATGCTCGTCAGGGGGGCGGAGCCTATGGA
AAAACGCCAGCAACGCGGCCTTTTTACGGTTCCTGGCCTTTTGCTGGCCTTTTGCTCACATGTTCTTTCC
TGCGTTATCCCCTGATTCTGTGGATAACCGTATTACCGCCTTTGAGTGAGCTGATACCGCTCGCCGCAGC
CGAACGACCGAGCGCAGCGAGTCAGTGAGCGAGGAAGCGGAAGAGCGCCCAATACGCAAACCGCCTCTCC
CCGCGCGTTGGCCGATTCATTAATGCAGCTGGCACGACAGGTTTCCCGACTGGAAAGCGGGCAGTGAGCG
CAACGCAATTAATACGCGTACCGCTAGCCAGGAAGAGTTTGTAGAAACGCAAAAAGGCCATCCGTCAGGA
TGGCCTTCTGCTTAGTTTGATGCCTGGCAGTTTATGGCGGGCGTCCTGCCCGCCACCCTCCGGGCCGTTG
CTTCACAACGTTCAAATCCGCTCCCGGCGGATTTGTCCTACTCAGGAGAGCGTTCACCGACAAACAACAG
ATAAAACGAAAGGCCCAGTCTTCCGACTGAGCCTTTCGTTTTATTTGATGCCTGGCAGTTCCCTACTCTC
GCG
