>Addgene plasmid #70416 | R777-E132 Hs.MET-nostop | addgene partial sequence | sequence record 132350 | pCR8_R1 5'-cgaaccgaacaggcttatgt-3'
GGTGTGCGTCACCCGGCAACCTTGGGTAGCAGCGAAGTCGAGGCATTTCTGTCCTGGCTGGTCTAGAGGA
TCTAAGCTTGCATGCAAATAATGATTTTATTTTGACTGATAGTGACCTGTTCGTTGCAACAAATTGATAA
GCAATGCTTTCCTATAATGCCAACTTTGTACAAGAAAGTTGATGATGTCTCCCAGAAGGAGGCTGGTCGT
GTGTCCACCTCATCATCAGCGTTATCTTCTGATGACAACAGAGAAGGATACGGAGCGACACATTTTACGT
TCACATAAGTAGCGTTCACATGGACATAGTGCTCCCCAATGAAAGTAGAGAAGATCGCTGATATCCGGGA
CACCAGTTCAGAAAAGGATGGGCGCATTTCGGCTTTAGGGTGCCAGCATTTTAGCATTACTTCATATAAG
GGGTCTGGGCAGTATTCGGGTTGTAGGAGTCTTCTCCCTTGCAACAAGTAAACAGTTATATCAAAGGTGT
TTACGTCAGGATAAGGTGGGGCTCCTCTTGTCATCAGCTCCCAGAGGAGCACGCCAAAGGACCACACATC
TGACTTGGTGGTAAACTTTTGAGTTTGCAGACTTTCCAAAGCCATCCACTTCACTGGCAGCTTTGCACCT
GTTTTGTTGTGTACACTATAGTATTCTTTATCATACATGTCTCTGGCAAGACCAAAATCAGCAACCTTGA
CTGTGAATTTTTCATCCAGCATACAGTTTCTTGCAGCCAAGTCTCTGTGGACAAACTTTTTGCTTGCAAG
ATATTTCATGCCTTTGGCTACTTGAAGACCAAAGCCAATAAGATCTTTTACAGTTGGATTATGAGTCTCA
TTTCGAATGAAATTTCGAAGATCTCCATGTTTCATGTATGGTAGGACCACCAGCGGAGACCCTTCACTTC
GCAGGCAGATTCCCAGGAGCGAGAGGACATTGGGATGACTAAAATCTTTCATGATGATTCCCTCGGTCAG
AAATTGGGAAACTTCTCCTATGTCAGTGATTCTGTTCAA
